>Addgene plasmid #161368 | pDONR221-SLC43A3_STOP | addgene full sequence | sequence record 347867 | Addgene NGS Result
CAAATAATGATTTTATTTTGACTGATAGTGACCTGTTCGTTGCAACACATTGATGAGCAATGCTTTTTTA
TAATGCCAACTTTGTACAAAAAAGCAGGCTCCACCATGGCAGGACAGGGACTGCCACTGCACGTGGCCAC
CCTGCTGACAGGACTGCTGGAGTGCCTGGGATTCGCAGGCGTGCTGTTTGGATGGCCATCCCTGGTGTTC
GTGTTTAAGAACGAGGACTACTTCAAGGATCTGTGCGGACCAGACGCAGGACCTATCGGAAATGCAACCG
GACAGGCAGACTGTAAGGCACAGGATGAGCGGTTCTCTCTGATCTTTACACTGGGCAGCTTTATGAACAA
TTTCATGACCTTTCCCACAGGCTACATCTTCGATCGGTTTAAGACCACAGTGGCCAGACTGATCGCCATC
TTCTTTTATACCACAGCCACCCTGATCATCGCCTTCACAAGCGCCGGATCCGCCGTGCTGCTGTTTCTGG
CCATGCCTATGCTGACCATCGGCGGCATCCTGTTCCTGATCACAAACCTGCAGATCGGCAATCTGTTTGG
TCAACATAGATCCACCATCATAACCCTGTACAACGGCGCCTTCGACAGCTCCTCTGCCGTGTTTCTGATC
ATCAAGCTGCTGTATGAGAAGGGCATCAGCCTGAGAGCCTCCTTCATCTTTATCAGCGTGTGCAGCACCT
GGCACGTGGCCAGGACATTCCTGCTGATGCCAAGGGGACACATCCCATACCCACTGCCCCCTAACTACAG
CTATGGCCTGTGCCCTGGCAATGGCACCACAAAGGAGGAGAAGGAGACCGCCGAGCACGAGAATAGGGAG
CTGCAGAGCAAGGAGTTCCTGTCCGCCAAGGAGGAGACACCAGGAGCAGGACAGAAGCAGGAGCTGCGCT
CCTTTTGGTCTTACGCCTTCTCCCGGAGATTTGCCTGGCACCTGGTGTGGCTGTCTGTGATCCAGCTGTG
GCACTATCTGTTCATCGGCACCCTGAACTCCCTGCTGACAAATATGGCAGGAGGCGACATGGCAAGGGTG
TCTACCTACACAAACGCCTTCGCCTTTACCCAGTTTGGCGTGCTGTGCGCCCCTTGGAATGGCCTGCTGA
TGGATCGGCTGAAGCAGAAGTATCAGAAGGAGGCCAGAAAGACCGGAAGCTCCACACTGGCAGTGGCCCT
GTGCTCTACCGTGCCAAGCCTGGCCCTGACAAGCCTGCTGTGCCTGGGATTCGCACTGTGCGCATCCGTG
CCTATCCTGCCACTGCAGTACCTGACCTTCATCCTGCAGGTCATCTCTCGCAGCTTTCTGTATGGCTCTA
ACGCCGCCTTCCTGACCCTGGCCTTTCCTAGCGAGCACTTCGGCAAGCTGTTTGGACTGGTCATGGCACT
GTCCGCCGTGGTGTCTCTGCTGCAGTTCCCAATCTTTACCCTGATCAAGGGCAGCCTGCAGAACGATCCC
TTCTACGTGAATGTGATGTTTATGCTGGCCATCCTGCTGACCTTCTTTCACCCTTTCCTGGTGTATAGGG
AGTGTCGCACATGGAAGGAGTCCCCATCTGCCATCGCCTAAGACCCAGCTTTCTTGTACAAAGTTGGCAT
TATAAGAAAGCATTGCTTATCAATTTGTTGCAACGAACAGGTCACTATCAGTCAAAATAAAATCATTATT
TGCCATCCAGCTGATATCCCCTATAGTGAGTCGTATTACATGGTCATAGCTGTTTCCTGGCAGCTCTGGC
CCGTGTCTCAAAATCTCTGATGTTACATTGCACAAGATAAAAATATATCATCATGAACAATAAAACTGTC
TGCTTACATAAACAGTAATACAAGGGGTGTTATGAGCCATATTCAACGGGAAACGTCGAGGCCGCGATTA
AATTCCAACATGGATGCTGATTTATATGGGTATAAATGGGCTCGCGATAATGTCGGGCAATCAGGTGCGA
CAATCTATCGCTTGTATGGGAAGCCCGATGCGCCAGAGTTGTTTCTGAAACATGGCAAAGGTAGCGTTGC
CAATGATGTTACAGATGAGATGGTCAGACTAAACTGGCTGACGGAATTTATGCCTCTTCCGACCATCAAG
CATTTTATCCGTACTCCTGATGATGCATGGTTACTCACCACTGCGATCCCCGGAAAAACAGCATTCCAGG
TATTAGAAGAATATCCTGATTCAGGTGAAAATATTGTTGATGCGCTGGCAGTGTTCCTGCGCCGGTTGCA
TTCGATTCCTGTTTGTAATTGTCCTTTTAACAGCGATCGCGTATTTCGTCTCGCTCAGGCGCAATCACGA
ATGAATAACGGTTTGGTTGATGCGAGTGATTTTGATGACGAGCGTAATGGCTGGCCTGTTGAACAAGTCT
GGAAAGAAATGCATAAACTTTTGCCATTCTCACCGGATTCAGTCGTCACTCATGGTGATTTCTCACTTGA
TAACCTTATTTTTGACGAGGGGAAATTAATAGGTTGTATTGATGTTGGACGAGTCGGAATCGCAGACCGA
TACCAGGATCTTGCCATCCTATGGAACTGCCTCGGTGAGTTTTCTCCTTCATTACAGAAACGGCTTTTTC
AAAAATATGGTATTGATAATCCTGATATGAATAAATTGCAGTTTCATTTGATGCTCGATGAGTTTTTCTA
ATCAGAATTGGTTAATTGGTTGTAACACTGGCAGAGCATTACGCTGACTTGACGGGACGGCGCAAGCTCA
TGACCAAAATCCCTTAACGTGAGTTACGCGTCGTTCCACTGAGCGTCAGACCCCGTAGAAAAGATCAAAG
GATCTTCTTGAGATCCTTTTTTTCTGCGCGTAATCTGCTGCTTGCAAACAAAAAAACCACCGCTACCAGC
GGTGGTTTGTTTGCCGGATCAAGAGCTACCAACTCTTTTTCCGAAGGTAACTGGCTTCAGCAGAGCGCAG
ATACCAAATACTGTTCTTCTAGTGTAGCCGTAGTTAGGCCACCACTTCAAGAACTCTGTAGCACCGCCTA
CATACCTCGCTCTGCTAATCCTGTTACCAGTGGCTGCTGCCAGTGGCGATAAGTCGTGTCTTACCGGGTT
GGACTCAAGACGATAGTTACCGGATAAGGCGCAGCGGTCGGGCTGAACGGGGGGTTCGTGCACACAGCCC
AGCTTGGAGCGAACGACCTACACCGAACTGAGATACCTACAGCGTGAGCTATGAGAAAGCGCCACGCTTC
CCGAAGGGAGAAAGGCGGACAGGTATCCGGTAAGCGGCAGGGTCGGAACAGGAGAGCGCACGAGGGAGCT
TCCAGGGGGAAACGCCTGGTATCTTTATAGTCCTGTCGGGTTTCGCCACCTCTGACTTGAGCGTCGATTT
TTGTGATGCTCGTCAGGGGGGCGGAGCCTATGGAAAAACGCCAGCAACGCGGCCTTTTTACGGTTCCTGG
CCTTTTGCTGGCCTTTTGCTCACATGTTCTTTCCTGCGTTATCCCCTGATTCTGTGGATAACCGTATTAC
CGCCTTTGAGTGAGCTGATACCGCTCGCCGCAGCCGAACGACCGAGCGCAGCGAGTCAGTGAGCGAGGAA
GCGGAAGAGCGCCCAATACGCAAACCGCCTCTCCCCGCGCGTTGGCCGATTCATTAATGCAGCTGGCACG
ACAGGTTTCCCGACTGGAAAGCGGGCAGTGAGCGCAACGCAATTAATACGCGTACCGCTAGCCAGGAAGA
GTTTGTAGAAACGCAAAAAGGCCATCCGTCAGGATGGCCTTCTGCTTAGTTTGATGCCTGGCAGTTTATG
GCGGGCGTCCTGCCCGCCACCCTCCGGGCCGTTGCTTCACAACGTTCAAATCCGCTCCCGGCGGATTTGT
CCTACTCAGGAGAGCGTTCACCGACAAACAACAGATAAAACGAAAGGCCCAGTCTTCCGACTGAGCCTTT
CGTTTTATTTGATGCCTGGCAGTTCCCTACTCTCGCGTTAACGCTAGCATGGATGTTTTCCCAGTCACGA
CGTTGTAAAACGACGGCCAGTCTTAAGCTCGGGCCC
Features (pLannotate 1.2.2; 10 found; start..end, strand, type, name):
      1..100     +  protein_bind   attL1: mutant version of attL; recombination site for the Gateway® LR reaction LR Clonase™
    106..1578    +  CDS            SLC43A3: S43A3_HUMAN - Experimental evidence at protein level: Swiss-Prot protein existence level 1. Putative transporter. From Homo sapiens (Human).
   1583..1682    -  protein_bind   attL2: mutant version of attL; recombination site for the Gateway® LR reaction LR Clonase™
   1700..1718    -  promoter       T7 promoter: promoter for bacteriophage T7 RNA polymerase
   1852..2661    +  CDS            KanR: aminoglycoside phosphotransferase; aph(3')-Ia; confers resistance to kanamycin in bacteria or G418 (Geneticin®) in eukaryotes
   2808..3396    +  rep_origin     ori: high-copy-number ColE1/pMB1/pBR322/pUC origin of replication
   3579..3671    +  CDS            lacI (fragment): lac repressor; lacI; The lac repressor binds to the lac operator to inhibit transcription in E. coli. This inhibition can be relieved by adding lactose or isopropyl-β-D-thiogalactopyranoside (IPTG).
   3726..3753    -  terminator     rrnB T2 terminator: transcription terminator T2 from the E. coli rrnB gene
   3885..3928    +  terminator     rrnB T1 terminator: Escherichia coli rrnB; transcription terminator T1 from the E. coli rrnB gene
   3975..4011    -  CDS            lacZα (fragment): LacZα fragment of β-galactosidase; lacZ fragment
