[The description below was written by a language model from this plasmid's Addgene catalogue record and pLannotate feature annotations shown in this document.]
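Description:
pDONR221-SLC43A3_STOP is a Gateway entry clone built on the commercial pDONR221 backbone and carrying a codon-optimized open reading frame for human SLC43A3, a solute carrier family member annotated as a putative transporter. The sequenced plasmid is about 4.0 kb, with an insert of roughly 1.5 kb. It is maintained in E. coli at high copy through a ColE1/pUC-type origin and selected with kanamycin via an aminoglycoside phosphotransferase (KanR) gene. Although the catalogue lists the vector type as mammalian expression, the feature table shows no eukaryotic promoter or polyadenylation signal, so the plasmid serves as a shuttle for the ORF, not as an expression vector in its own right.

The SLC43A3 coding sequence sits between attL1 and attL2 sites, the recombination sites used by LR Clonase to transfer an insert directionally into any attR-containing destination vector. This lets the user choose the promoter, tags and host system at the subcloning step. Because this version keeps a stop codon at the end of the ORF, it suits destination vectors that express the native protein or add N-terminal fusions, but not C-terminal tags; the depositor notes that a companion clone without the stop codon exists for that purpose. Other backbone elements include rrnB T1 and T2 transcription terminators upstream of the cassette, which insulate the insert from read-through transcription, and a T7 promoter just beyond attL2 oriented towards the insert on the reverse strand. Small lacI and lacZα fragments appear to be backbone remnants. M13 forward and reverse priming sites are listed for sequence verification. The clone belongs to a consortium collection of SLC transporter constructs made to support transporter research and drug discovery.
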