Addgene plasmid #161368: pDONR221-SLC43A3_STOP
Purpose: Gateway entry clone with codon-optimized ORF sequence for subcloning into custom expression vectors. Contains a STOP codon at the end of the codon-optimized ORF sequence.
Depositing lab: RESOLUTE Consortium & Giulio Superti-Furga. Depositing organization: CeMM Research Center for Molecular Medicine. Publication: The RESOLUTE consortium: unlocking SLC transporters for drug discovery. Superti-Furga G, Lackner D, Wiedmer T, Ingles-Prieto A, Barbosa B, Girardi E, Goldmann U, Gurtl B, Klavins K, Klimek C, Lindinger S, Lineiro-Retes E, Muller AC, Onstein S, Redinger G, Reil D, Sedlyarov V, Wolf G, Crawford M, Everley R, ... Steppan CM. Nat Rev Drug Discov. 2020 Jul;19(7):429-430. doi: 10.1038/d41573-020-00056-6. PubMed 32265506.
Backbone
  Vector backbone: pDONR221
  Backbone manufacturer: ThermoFisher Scientific
  Backbone size w/o insert (bp): 2550
  Vector type: Mammalian Expression
Growth in bacteria
  Bacterial resistance: Kanamycin, 50 μg/mL
  Growth temperature: 37°C
  Growth strain: NEB Stable
  Copy number: High Copy
Gene/Insert
  Gene/Insert name: SLC43A3 (alt name: SEEEG-1, Eeg1, DKFZp762A227, FOAP-13, PRO1659)
  Species: H. sapiens (human)
  Insert size (bp): 1476
  Entrez Gene: SLC43A3 (a.k.a. EEG1, FOAP-13, PRO1659, SEEEG-1, DKFZp762A227)
  Cloning method: Gateway Cloning
  Sequencing primers: 5′ M13-fwd; 3′ M13-rev
Terms and licenses: Academic/Nonprofit Terms; Industry Terms
Depositor comments: This plasmid contains a STOP codon at the end of the codon-optimized ORF. For the version of this plasmid that does not contain a STOP codon, please see Addgene plasmid 132202 For more information on the full Resolute plasmid collection, please see www.addgene.org/depositor-collections/re-solute/. Please provide your feedback on this plasmid to the RESOLUTE consortium by filling out their RESOLUTE repository feedback form: https://forms.office.com/Pages/ResponsePage.aspx?id=0e05yklzmkS7rjFGQL4N7z4feCLQvEJAmVcOCM_u885UN1JJRko0Ukg4TVQwNTZLOUxPQVJWT1NHUCQlQCN0PWcu
How to cite: pDONR221-SLC43A3_STOP was a gift from RESOLUTE Consortium & Giulio Superti-Furga (Addgene plasmid # 161368 ; http://n2t.net/addgene:161368 ; RRID:Addgene_161368)
