>Addgene plasmid #161368 | pDONR221-SLC43A3_STOP | depositor partial sequence | sequence record 312671 | Codon-optimized ORF of SLC43A3
ATGGCAGGACAGGGACTGCCACTGCACGTGGCCACCCTGCTGACAGGACTGCTGGAGTGCCTGGGATTCG
CAGGCGTGCTGTTTGGATGGCCATCCCTGGTGTTCGTGTTTAAGAACGAGGACTACTTCAAGGATCTGTG
CGGACCAGACGCAGGACCTATCGGAAATGCAACCGGACAGGCAGACTGTAAGGCACAGGATGAGCGGTTC
TCTCTGATCTTTACACTGGGCAGCTTTATGAACAATTTCATGACCTTTCCCACAGGCTACATCTTCGATC
GGTTTAAGACCACAGTGGCCAGACTGATCGCCATCTTCTTTTATACCACAGCCACCCTGATCATCGCCTT
CACAAGCGCCGGATCCGCCGTGCTGCTGTTTCTGGCCATGCCTATGCTGACCATCGGCGGCATCCTGTTC
CTGATCACAAACCTGCAGATCGGCAATCTGTTTGGTCAACATAGATCCACCATCATAACCCTGTACAACG
GCGCCTTCGACAGCTCCTCTGCCGTGTTTCTGATCATCAAGCTGCTGTATGAGAAGGGCATCAGCCTGAG
AGCCTCCTTCATCTTTATCAGCGTGTGCAGCACCTGGCACGTGGCCAGGACATTCCTGCTGATGCCAAGG
GGACACATCCCATACCCACTGCCCCCTAACTACAGCTATGGCCTGTGCCCTGGCAATGGCACCACAAAGG
AGGAGAAGGAGACCGCCGAGCACGAGAATAGGGAGCTGCAGAGCAAGGAGTTCCTGTCCGCCAAGGAGGA
GACACCAGGAGCAGGACAGAAGCAGGAGCTGCGCTCCTTTTGGTCTTACGCCTTCTCCCGGAGATTTGCC
TGGCACCTGGTGTGGCTGTCTGTGATCCAGCTGTGGCACTATCTGTTCATCGGCACCCTGAACTCCCTGC
TGACAAATATGGCAGGAGGCGACATGGCAAGGGTGTCTACCTACACAAACGCCTTCGCCTTTACCCAGTT
TGGCGTGCTGTGCGCCCCTTGGAATGGCCTGCTGATGGATCGGCTGAAGCAGAAGTATCAGAAGGAGGCC
AGAAAGACCGGAAGCTCCACACTGGCAGTGGCCCTGTGCTCTACCGTGCCAAGCCTGGCCCTGACAAGCC
TGCTGTGCCTGGGATTCGCACTGTGCGCATCCGTGCCTATCCTGCCACTGCAGTACCTGACCTTCATCCT
GCAGGTCATCTCTCGCAGCTTTCTGTATGGCTCTAACGCCGCCTTCCTGACCCTGGCCTTTCCTAGCGAG
CACTTCGGCAAGCTGTTTGGACTGGTCATGGCACTGTCCGCCGTGGTGTCTCTGCTGCAGTTCCCAATCT
TTACCCTGATCAAGGGCAGCCTGCAGAACGATCCCTTCTACGTGAATGTGATGTTTATGCTGGCCATCCT
GCTGACCTTCTTTCACCCTTTCCTGGTGTATAGGGAGTGTCGCACATGGAAGGAGTCCCCATCTGCCATC
GCCTAA
